Addgene plasmid #177940: Luc-noPS
Purpose: Transient mammalian expression of Luc2 (firefly luciferase). Lacks packaging sequence and is used as a negative control transfer plasmid for SARS-CoV-2 virus-like particles.
Depositing lab: Jennifer Doudna. Depositing organization: J. David Gladstone Institutes. Publication: Rapid assessment of SARS-CoV-2 evolved variants using virus-like particles. Syed AM, Taha TY, Tabata T, Chen IP, Ciling A, Khalid MM, Sreekumar B, Chen PY, Hayashi JM, Soczek KM, Ott M, Doudna JA. Science. 2021 Nov 4:eabl6184. doi: 10.1126/science.abl6184. PubMed 34735219.
Backbone
  Vector backbone: pcDNA3.1
  Vector type: Mammalian Expression
Growth in bacteria
  Bacterial resistance: Ampicillin, 100 μg/mL
  Growth temperature: 37°C
  Growth strain: DH5alpha
  Copy number: High Copy
Gene/Insert
  Gene/Insert name: Luc2
  Species: Other
  Cloning method: Gibson Cloning
Terms and licenses: Academic/Nonprofit Terms; Industry Terms: Not Available to Industry
Depositor comments: Please visit https://www.biorxiv.org/content/10.1101/2021.08.05.455082v1 for bioRxv preprint.
How to cite: Luc-noPS was a gift from Jennifer Doudna (Addgene plasmid # 177940 ; http://n2t.net/addgene:177940 ; RRID:Addgene_177940)
