[The description below was written by a language model from this plasmid's Addgene catalogue record and pLannotate feature annotations shown in this document.]
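Description:
Luc-noPS is a 7.7 kb mammalian expression plasmid built on the pcDNA3.1 backbone for transient expression of Luc2, the synthetic codon-optimised version of firefly luciferase. It is propagated in E. coli from a high-copy ColE1/pUC-type origin under ampicillin selection (AmpR with its bla promoter). It also carries an f1 phage origin and the usual backbone remnants, including lac promoter/operator sequences and fragments of lacI and bom. A neomycin/kanamycin phosphotransferase gene, driven by the SV40 early promoter and terminated by an SV40 poly(A) signal, could provide G418 selection in mammalian cells, although the stated use is transient. The short ble fragment annotated just downstream of neo appears to be residual sequence rather than a functional marker.

The expression cassette consists of the CMV immediate-early enhancer and promoter, followed by a T7 promoter, the luc2 coding sequence, a WPRE that enhances transcript stability and expression, and the bovine growth hormone polyadenylation signal. A very short match to a truncated HIV-1 5' LTR is annotated at the CMV promoter boundary. It does not indicate a lentiviral architecture, since no other lentiviral elements are annotated.

The plasmid serves as a negative control transfer plasmid in a SARS-CoV-2 virus-like particle system. As the name implies, the luciferase transcript lacks the viral packaging sequence, so it should not be efficiently incorporated into particles. Any luciferase signal in receiver cells therefore reflects background, packaging-independent transfer, in contrast to the signal from packaging-signal-containing reporter constructs.
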