Features (pLannotate 1.2.2; 22 found; start..end, strand, type, name):
    129..508     +  enhancer       CMV enhancer: human cytomegalovirus immediate early enhancer
    509..712     +  promoter       CMV promoter: human cytomegalovirus (CMV) immediate early promoter
    708..741     +  LTR            5' LTR (truncated) (fragment): truncated 5' long terminal repeat (LTR) from HIV-1
    757..775     +  promoter       T7 promoter: promoter for bacteriophage T7 RNA polymerase
    801..2453    +  CDS            luciferase: firefly luciferase synthetic luc2 version of the luciferase gene
   2550..3138    +  misc_feature   WPRE: woodchuck hepatitis virus posttranscriptional regulatory element
   3147..3163    +  misc_feature   MCS (fragment): pUC18/19 multiple cloning site
   3213..3437    +  polyA_signal   bGH poly(A) signal: bovine growth hormone polyadenylation signal
   3441..3462    +  promoter       SV40 promoter (fragment): SV40 enhancer and early promoter
   3483..3911    +  rep_origin     f1 ori (sequence partly withheld): f1 bacteriophage origin of replication; arrow indicates direction of (+) strand synthesis
   3925..4254    +  promoter       SV40 promoter: SV40 enhancer and early promoter
   4321..5112    +  CDS            neo: KKA2_KLEPN - Also known as kan, nptII. Experimental evidence at protein level: Swiss-Prot protein existence level 1. Resistance to kanamycin, neomycin, paromomycin, ribostamycin, butirosin and gentamicin B. From Klebsiella pneumoniae.
   5136..5294    +  CDS            ble (fragment): BLE_KLEPN - Experimental evidence at protein level: Swiss-Prot protein existence level 1. Binding protein with a strong affinity to the bleomycin family of antibiotics. Binds to CL990; an antimitotic-antibiotic compound. From Klebsiella pneumoniae.
   5289..5410    +  polyA_signal   SV40 poly(A) signal: SV40 polyadenylation signal
   5483..5499    -  protein_bind   lac operator: The lac repressor binds to the lac operator to inhibit transcription in E. coli. This inhibition can be relieved by adding lactose or isopropyl-β-D-thiogalactopyranoside (IPTG). lac repressor encoded by lacI
   5507..5537    -  promoter       lac promoter: promoter for the E. coli lac operon
   5552..5573    -  protein_bind   CAP binding site: CAP binding activates transcription in the presence of cAMP. E. coli catabolite activator protein
   5586..5678    -  CDS            lacI (fragment): lac repressor; lacI; The lac repressor binds to the lac operator to inhibit transcription in E. coli. This inhibition can be relieved by adding lactose or isopropyl-β-D-thiogalactopyranoside (IPTG).
   5861..6449    -  rep_origin     ori: high-copy-number ColE1/pMB1/pBR322/pUC origin of replication
   6620..7480    -  CDS            AmpR: β-lactamase; bla; confers resistance to ampicillin, carbenicillin, and related antibiotics
   7481..7585    -  promoter       AmpR promoter: bla
   7644..7696    -  misc_feature   bom (fragment): basis of mobility region from pBR322
>Addgene plasmid #177940 | Luc-noPS | addgene full sequence | sequence record 348112 | Addgene NGS Result
CGCTGAGTAGTGCGCGAGCAAAATTTAAGCTACAACAAGGCAAGGCTTGACCGACAATTGCATGAAGAAT
CTGCTTAGGGTTAGGCGTTTTGCGCTGCTTCGCGATGTACGGGCCAGATATACGCGTTGACATTGATTAT
TGACTAGTTATTAATAGTAATCAATTACGGGGTCATTAGTTCATAGCCCATATATGGAGTTCCGCGTTAC
ATAACTTACGGTAAATGGCCCGCCTGGCTGACCGCCCAACGACCCCCGCCCATTGACGTCAATAATGACG
TATGTTCCCATAGTAACGCCAATAGGGACTTTCCATTGACGTCAATGGGTGGAGTATTTACGGTAAACTG
CCCACTTGGCAGTACATCAAGTGTATCATATGCCAAGTACGCCCCCTATTGACGTCAATGACGGTAAATG
GCCCGCCTGGCATTATGCCCAGTACATGACCTTATGGGACTTTCCTACTTGGCAGTACATCTACGTATTA
GTCATCGCTATTACCATGGTGATGCGGTTTTGGCAGTACATCAATGGGCGTGGATAGCGGTTTGACTCAC
GGGGATTTCCAAGTCTCCACCCCATTGACGTCAATGGGAGTTTGTTTTGGCACCAAAATCAACGGGACTT
TCCAAAATGTCGTAACAACTCCGCCCCATTGACGCAAATGGGCGGTAGGCGTGTACGGTGGGAGGTCTAT
ATAAGCAGAGCTCTCTGGCTAACTAGAGAACCCACTGCTTACTGGCTTATCGAAATTAATACGACTCACT
ATAGGGAGACCCAAGCTGGCTAGCGCCGCCATGGAAGATGCCAAAAACATTAAGAAGGGCCCAGCGCCAT
TCTACCCACTCGAAGACGGGACCGCCGGCGAGCAGCTGCACAAAGCCATGAAGCGCTACGCCCTGGTGCC
CGGCACCATCGCCTTTACCGACGCACATATCGAGGTGGACATTACCTACGCCGAGTACTTCGAGATGAGC
GTTCGGCTGGCAGAAGCTATGAAGCGCTATGGGCTGAATACAAACCATCGGATCGTGGTGTGCAGCGAGA
ATAGCTTGCAGTTCTTCATGCCCGTGTTGGGTGCCCTGTTCATCGGTGTGGCTGTGGCCCCAGCTAACGA
CATCTACAACGAGCGCGAGCTGCTGAACAGCATGGGCATCAGCCAGCCCACCGTCGTATTCGTGAGCAAG
AAAGGGCTGCAAAAGATCCTCAACGTGCAAAAGAAGCTACCGATCATACAAAAGATCATCATCATGGATA
GCAAGACCGACTACCAGGGCTTCCAAAGCATGTACACCTTCGTGACTTCCCATTTGCCACCCGGCTTCAA
CGAGTACGACTTCGTGCCCGAGAGCTTCGACCGGGACAAAACCATCGCCCTGATCATGAACAGTAGTGGC
AGTACCGGATTGCCCAAGGGCGTAGCCCTACCGCACCGCACCGCTTGTGTCCGATTCAGTCATGCCCGCG
ACCCCATCTTCGGCAACCAGATCATCCCCGACACCGCTATCCTCAGCGTGGTGCCATTTCACCACGGCTT
CGGCATGTTCACCACGCTGGGCTACTTGATCTGCGGCTTTCGGGTCGTGCTCATGTACCGCTTCGAGGAG
GAGCTATTCTTGCGCAGCTTGCAAGACTATAAGATTCAATCTGCCCTGCTGGTGCCCACACTATTTAGCT
TCTTCGCTAAGAGCACTCTCATCGACAAGTACGACCTAAGCAACTTGCACGAGATCGCCAGCGGCGGGGC
GCCGCTCAGCAAGGAGGTAGGTGAGGCCGTGGCCAAACGCTTCCACCTACCAGGCATCCGCCAGGGCTAC
GGCCTGACAGAAACAACCAGCGCCATTCTGATCACCCCCGAAGGGGACGACAAGCCTGGCGCAGTAGGCA
AGGTGGTGCCCTTCTTCGAGGCTAAGGTGGTGGACTTGGACACCGGTAAGACACTGGGTGTGAACCAGCG
CGGCGAGCTGTGCGTCCGTGGCCCCATGATCATGAGCGGCTACGTTAACAACCCCGAGGCTACAAACGCT
CTCATCGACAAGGACGGCTGGCTGCACAGCGGCGACATCGCCTACTGGGACGAGGACGAGCACTTCTTCA
TCGTGGACCGGCTGAAGAGCCTGATCAAATACAAGGGCTACCAGGTAGCCCCAGCCGAACTGGAGAGCAT
CCTGCTGCAACACCCCAACATCTTCGACGCCGGGGTCGCCGGCCTGCCCGACGACGATGCCGGCGAGCTG
CCCGCCGCAGTCGTCGTGCTGGAACACGGTAAAACCATGACCGAGAAGGAGATCGTGGACTATGTGGCCA
GCCAGGTTACAACCGCCAAGAAGCTGCGCGGTGGTGTTGTGTTCGTGGACGAGGTGCCTAAAGGACTGAC
CGGCAAGTTGGACGCCCGCAAGATCCGCGAGATTCTCATTAAGGCCAAGAAGGGCGGCAAGATCGCCGTG
TAAGAATTCGCTTATGCGGCCGCCTCCTTTAAGAAGGAGATATAGATATCCCAACTCCATAAGTGTGTCG
ACATATAAGGATCCACTCGACGACTCGACAATCAACCTCTGGATTACAAAATTTGTGAAAGATTGACTGG
TATTCTTAACTATGTTGCTCCTTTTACGCTATGTGGATACGCTGCTTTAATGCCTTTGTATCATGCTATT
GCTTCCCGTATGGCTTTCATTTTCTCCTCCTTGTATAAATCCTGGTTGCTGTCTCTTTATGAGGAGTTGT
GGCCCGTTGTCAGGCAACGTGGCGTGGTGTGCACTGTGTTTGCTGACGCAACCCCCACTGGTTGGGGCAT
TGCCACCACCTGTCAGCTCCTTTCCGGGACTTTCGCTTTCCCCCTCCCTATTGCCACGGCGGAACTCATC
GCCGCCTGCCTTGCCCGCTGCTGGACAGGGGCTCGGCTGTTGGGCACTGACAATTCCGTGGTGTTGTCGG
GGAAGCTGACGTCCTTTCCATGGCTGCTCGCCTGTGTTGCCACCTGGATTCTGCGCGGGACGTCCTTCTG
CTACGTCCCTTCGGCCCTCAATCCAGCGGACCTTCCTTCCCGCGGCCTGCTGCCGGCTCTGCGGCCTCTT
CCGCATCTTCGCCTTCGCCCTCAGACGAGTCGGATCTCCCTTTGGGCCGCCTCCCCGCCTGGAATTAATT
CGAGCTCGGTACCTTGATTCTCGAGTCTAGAGGGCCCGTTTAAACCCGCTGATCAGCCTCGACTGTGCCT
TCTAGTTGCCAGCCATCTGTTGTTTGCCCCTCCCCCGTGCCTTCCTTGACCCTGGAAGGTGCCACTCCCA
CTGTCCTTTCCTAATAAAATGAGGAAATTGCATCGCATTGTCTGAGTAGGTGTCATTCTATTCTGGGGGG
TGGGGTGGGGCAGGACAGCAAGGGGGAGGATTGGGAAGACAATAGCAGGCATGCTGGGGATGCGGTGGGC
TCTATGGCTTCTGAGGCGGAAAGAACCAGCTGGGGCTCTAGGGGGTATCCCC
[124 nt withheld, positions 3483-3606]
C
[91 nt withheld, positions 3608-3698]
A
[49 nt withheld, positions 3700-3748]
CCTTTGACGTTGGAGTCCACGTTCTTT
[37 nt withheld, positions 3776-3812]
ACCCTATCTCGGTCTATTCTTTTGATTTATAAGGGATTTTGCCGATTTCGGCCTATTGGTTAAAAAATGA
GCTGATTTAACAAAAATTTAACGCGAATTAATTCTGTGGAATGTGTGTCAGTTAGGGTGTGGAAAGTCCC
CAGGCTCCCCAGCAGGCAGAAGTATGCAAAGCATGCATCTCAATTAGTCAGCAACCAGGTGTGGAAAGTC
CCCAGGCTCCCCAGCAGGCAGAAGTATGCAAAGCATGCATCTCAATTAGTCAGCAACCATAGTCCCGCCC
CTAACTCCGCCCATCCCGCCCCTAACTCCGCCCAGTTCCGCCCATTCTCCGCCCCATGGCTGACTAATTT
TTTTTATTTATGCAGAGGCCGAGGCCGCCTCTGCCTCTGAGCTATTCCAGAAGTAGTGAGGAGGCTTTTT
TGGAGGCCTAGGCTTTTGCAAAAAGCTCCCGGGAGCTTGTATATCCATTTTCGGATCTGATCAAGAGACA
GGATGAGGATCGTTTCGCATGATTGAACAAGATGGATTGCACGCAGGTTCTCCGGCCGCTTGGGTGGAGA
GGCTATTCGGCTATGACTGGGCACAACAGACAATCGGCTGCTCTGATGCCGCCGTGTTCCGGCTGTCAGC
GCAGGGGCGCCCGGTTCTTTTTGTCAAGACCGACCTGTCCGGTGCCCTGAATGAACTGCAGGACGAGGCA
GCGCGGCTATCGTGGCTGGCCACGACGGGCGTTCCTTGCGCAGCTGTGCTCGACGTTGTCACTGAAGCGG
GAAGGGACTGGCTGCTATTGGGCGAAGTGCCGGGGCAGGATCTCCTGTCATCTCACCTTGCTCCTGCCGA
GAAAGTATCCATCATGGCTGATGCAATGCGGCGGCTGCATACGCTTGATCCGGCTACCTGCCCATTCGAC
CACCAAGCGAAACATCGCATCGAGCGAGCACGTACTCGGATGGAAGCCGGTCTTGTCGATCAGGATGATC
TGGACGAAGAGCATCAGGGGCTCGCGCCAGCCGAACTGTTCGCCAGGCTCAAGGCGCGCATGCCCGACGG
CGAGGATCTCGTCGTGACCCATGGCGATGCCTGCTTGCCGAATATCATGGTGGAAAATGGCCGCTTTTCT
GGATTCATCGACTGTGGCCGGCTGGGTGTGGCGGACCGCTATCAGGACATAGCGTTGGCTACCCGTGATA
TTGCTGAAGAGCTTGGCGGCGAATGGGCTGACCGCTTCCTCGTGCTTTACGGTATCGCCGCTCCCGATTC
GCAGCGCATCGCCTTCTATCGCCTTCTTGACGAGTTCTTCTGAGCGGGACTCTGGGGTTCGAAATGACCG
ACCAAGCGACGCCCAACCTGCCATCACGAGATTTCGATTCCACCGCCGCCTTCTATGAAAGGTTGGGCTT
CGGAATCGTTTTCCGGGACGCCGGCTGGATGATCCTCCAGCGCGGGGATCTCATGCTGGAGTTCTTCGCC
CACCCCAACTTGTTTATTGCAGCTTATAATGGTTACAAATAAAGCAATAGCATCACAAATTTCACAAATA
AAGCATTTTTTTCACTGCATTCTAGTTGTGGTTTGTCCAAACTCATCAATGTATCTTATCATGTCTGTAT
ACCCTCCACCTCTAGCTAGAGCTTGGCGTAATCATGGTCATAGCTGTTTCCTGTGTGAAATTGTTATCCG
CTCACAATTCCACACAACATACGAGCCGGAAGCATAAAGTGTAAAGCCTGGGGTGCCTAATGAGTGAGCT
AACTCACATTAATTGCGTTGCGCTCACTGCCCGCTTTCCAGTCGGGAAACCTGTCGTGCCAGCTGCATTA
ATGAATCGGCCAACGCGCGGGGAGAGGCGGTTTGCGTATTGGGCGCTCTTCCGCTTCCTCGCTCACTGAC
TCGCTGCGCTCGGTCGTTCGGCTGCGGCGAGCGGTATCAGCTCACTCAAAGGCGGTAATACGGTTATCCA
CAGAATCAGGGGATAACGCAGGAAAGAACATGTGAGCAAAAGGCCAGCAAAAGGCCAGGAACCGTAAAAA
GGCCGCGTTGCTGGCGTTTTTCCATAGGCTCCGCCCCCCTGACGAGCATCACAAAAATCGACGCTCAAGT
CAGAGGTGGCGAAACCCGACAGGACTATAAAGATACCAGGCGTTTCCCCCTGGAAGCTCCCTCGTGCGCT
CTCCTGTTCCGACCCTGCCGCTTACCGGATACCTGTCCGCCTTTCTCCCTTCGGGAAGCGTGGCGCTTTC
TCATAGCTCACGCTGTAGGTATCTCAGTTCGGTGTAGGTCGTTCGCTCCAAGCTGGGCTGTGTGCACGAA
CCCCCCGTTCAGCCCGACCGCTGCGCCTTATCCGGTAACTATCGTCTTGAGTCCAACCCGGTAAGACACG
ACTTATCGCCACTGGCAGCAGCCACTGGTAACAGGATTAGCAGAGCGAGGTATGTAGGCGGTGCTACAGA
GTTCTTGAAGTGGTGGCCTAACTACGGCTACACTAGAAGAACAGTATTTGGTATCTGCGCTCTGCTGAAG
CCAGTTACCTTCGGAAAAAGAGTTGGTAGCTCTTGATCCGGCAAACAAACCACCGCTGGTAGCGGTGGTT
TTTTTGTTTGCAAGCAGCAGATTACGCGCAGAAAAAAAGGATCTCAAGAAGATCCTTTGATCTTTTCTAC
GGGGTCTGACGCTCAGTGGAACGAAAACTCACGTTAAGGGATTTTGGTCATGAGATTATCAAAAAGGATC
TTCACCTAGATCCTTTTAAATTAAAAATGAAGTTTTAAATCAATCTAAAGTATATATGAGTAAACTTGGT
CTGACAGTTACCAATGCTTAATCAGTGAGGCACCTATCTCAGCGATCTGTCTATTTCGTTCATCCATAGT
TGCCTGACTCCCCGTCGTGTAGATAACTACGATACGGGAGGGCTTACCATCTGGCCCCAGTGCTGCAATG
ATACCGCGAGACCCACGCTCACCGGCTCCAGATTTATCAGCAATAAACCAGCCAGCCGGAAGGGCCGAGC
GCAGAAGTGGTCCTGCAACTTTATCCGCCTCCATCCAGTCTATTAATTGTTGCCGGGAAGCTAGAGTAAG
TAGTTCGCCAGTTAATAGTTTGCGCAACGTTGTTGCCATTGCTACAGGCATCGTGGTGTCACGCTCGTCG
TTTGGTATGGCTTCATTCAGCTCCGGTTCCCAACGATCAAGGCGAGTTACATGATCCCCCATGTTGTGCA
AAAAAGCGGTTAGCTCCTTCGGTCCTCCGATCGTTGTCAGAAGTAAGTTGGCCGCAGTGTTATCACTCAT
GGTTATGGCAGCACTGCATAATTCTCTTACTGTCATGCCATCCGTAAGATGCTTTTCTGTGACTGGTGAG
TACTCAACCAAGTCATTCTGAGAATAGTGTATGCGGCGACCGAGTTGCTCTTGCCCGGCGTCAATACGGG
ATAATACCGCGCCACATAGCAGAACTTTAAAAGTGCTCATCATTGGAAAACGTTCTTCGGGGCGAAAACT
CTCAAGGATCTTACCGCTGTTGAGATCCAGTTCGATGTAACCCACTCGTGCACCCAACTGATCTTCAGCA
TCTTTTACTTTCACCAGCGTTTCTGGGTGAGCAAAAACAGGAAGGCAAAATGCCGCAAAAAAGGGAATAA
GGGCGACACGGAAATGTTGAATACTCATACTCTTCCTTTTTCAATATTATTGAAGCATTTATCAGGGTTA
TTGTCTCATGAGCGGATACATATTTGAATGTATTTAGAAAAATAAACAAATAGGGGTTCCGCGCACATTT
CCCCGAAAAGTGCCACCTGACCTCCACGGATCGGGAGATCTCCCGATCCCCTATGGTGCACTCTCAGTAC
AATCTGCTCTGATGCCGCATAGTTAAGCCAGTATCTGCTCCCTGCTTGTGTGTTGGAGGT
